>Addgene plasmid #98498 | BB1_12_pGAP | addgene full sequence | sequence record 190959 | Addgene NGS Result
GCTCAAGTCAGAGGTGGCGAAACCCGACAGGACTATAAAGATACCAGGCGTTTCCCCCTGGAAGCTCCCT
CGTGCGCTCTCCTGTTCCGACCCTGCCGCTTACCGGATACCTGTCCGCCTTTCTCCCTTCGGGAAGCGTG
GCGCTTTCTCATAGCTCACGCTGTAGGTATCTCAGTTCGGTGTAGGTCGTTCGCTCCAAGCTGGGCTGTG
TGCACGAACCCCCCGTTCAGCCCGACCGCTGCGCCTTATCCGGTAACTATCGTCTTGAGTCCAACCCGGT
AAGACACGACTTATCGCCACTGGCAGCAGCCACTGGTAACAGGATTAGCAGAGCGAGGTATGTAGGCGGT
GCTACAGAGTTCTTGAAGTGGTGGCCTAACTACGGCTACACTAGAAGAACAGTATTTGGTATCTGCGCTC
TGCTGAAGCCAGTTACCTCGGAAAAAGAGTTGGTAGCTCTTGATCCGGCAAACAAACCACCGCTGGTAGC
GGTGGTTTTTTTGTTTGCAAGCAGCAGATTACGCGCAGAAAAAAAGGATCTCAAGAAGATCCTTTGATTT
TCTACCGAAGAAAGGCCCACCCGTGTAAAACGACGGCCAGTTTATCTAGTCAGCTTGATTCTAGCTGATC
GTGGACCGGAAGGTGAGCCAGTGAGTTGATTGCAGTCCAGTTACGCTGGAGTCTGAGGCTCGTCCTGAAT
GATATGCGGCCTCGAATTCGAAGACGCGGAGGATCCTTTTTTGTAGAAATGTCTTGGTGTCCTCGTCCAA
TCAGGTAGCCATCTCTGAAATATCTGGCTCCGTTGCAACTCCGAACGACCTGCTGGCAACGTAAAATTCT
CCGGGGTAAAACTTAAATGTGGAGTAATGGAACCAGAAACGTCTCTTCCCTTCTCTCTCCTTCCACCGCC
CGTTACCGTCCCTAGGAAATTTTACTCTGCTGGAGAGCTTCTTCTACGGCCCCCTTGCAGCAATGCTCTT
CCCAGCATTACGTTGCGGGTAAAACGGAGGTCGTGTACCCGACCTAGCAGCCCAGGGATGGAAAAGTCCC
GGCCGTCGCTGGCAATAATAGCGGGCGGACGCATGTCATGAGATTATTGGAAACCACCAGAATCGAATAT
AAAAGGCGAACACCTTTCCCAATTTTGGTTTCTCCTGACCCAAAGACTTTAAATTTAATTTATTTGTCCC
TATTTCAATCAATTGAACAACTATCAAAACACCATGGCGTCTTCGAATTCGCGCGTGATCTTACGGCATT
ATACGTATGATCGGTCCACGATCAGCTAGATTATCTAGTCAGCTTGATGTCATAGCTGTTTCCTGAGGCT
CAATACTGACCATTTAAATCATACCTGACCTCCATAGCAGAAAGTCAAAAGCCTCCGACCGGAGGCTTTT
GACTTGATCGGCACGTAAGAGGTTCCAACTTTCACCATAATGAAATAAGATCACTACCGGGCGTATTTTT
TGAGTTATCGAGATTTTCAGGAGCTAAGGAAGCTAAAATGAGCCATATTCAACGGGAAACGTCTTGCTTG
AAGCCGCGATTAAATTCCAACATGGATGCTGATTTATATGGGTATAAATGGGCTCGCGATAATGTCGGGC
AATCAGGTGCGACAATCTATCGATTGTATGGGAAGCCCGATGCGCCAGAGTTGTTTCTGAAACATGGCAA
AGGTAGCGTTGCCAATGATGTTACAGATGAGATGGTCAGGCTAAACTGGCTGACGGAATTTATGCCTCTT
CCGACCATCAAGCATTTTATCCGTACTCCTGATGATGCATGGTTACTCACCACTGCGATCCCAGGGAAAA
CAGCATTCCAGGTATTAGAAGAATATCCTGATTCAGGTGAAAATATTGTTGATGCGCTGGCAGTGTTCCT
GCGCCGGTTGCATTCGATTCCTGTTTGTAATTGTCCTTTTAACGGCGATCGCGTATTTCGTCTCGCTCAG
GCGCAATCACGAATGAATAACGGTTTGGTTGGTGCGAGTGATTTTGATGACGAGCGTAATGGCTGGCCTG
TTGAACAAGTCTGGAAAGAAATGCATAAACTCTTGCCATTCTCACCGGATTCAGTCGTCACTCATGGTGA
TTTCTCACTTGATAACCTTATTTTTGACGAGGGGAAATTAATAGGTTGTATTGATGTTGGACGAGTCGGA
ATCGCAGACCGATACCAGGATCTTGCCATCCTATGGAACTGCCTCGGTGAGTTTTCTCCTTCATTACAGA
AACGGCTTTTTCAAAAATATGGTATTGATAATCCTGATATGAATAAATTGCAGTTTCACTTGATGCTCGA
TGAGTTTTTCTAATGAGGACCTAAATGTAATCACCTGGCTCACCTTCGGGTGGGCCTTTCTGCGTTGCTG
GCGTTTTTCCATAGGCTCCGCCCCCCTGACGAGCATCACAAAAATCGAT
Features (pLannotate 1.2.2; 8 found; start..end, strand, type, name):
    566..585     -  terminator     T3Te terminator (fragment): phage T3 early transcription terminator
    584..601     -  CDS            lacZα (fragment): LacZα fragment of β-galactosidase; lacZ fragment
    738..1214    +  promoter       GAP promoter: promoter for Pichia pastoris glyceraldehyde-3-phosphate dehydrogenase
   1373..1404    +  terminator     tonB terminator: bidirectional E. coli tonB-P14 transcription terminator
   1405..1507    +  promoter       cat promoter: promoter of the E. coli cat gene encoding chloramphenicol acetyltransferase
   1508..2323    +  CDS            KanR: aminoglycoside phosphotransferase; aph(3')-Ia; confers resistance to kanamycin in bacteria or G418 (Geneticin®) in eukaryotes
   2347..2374    +  terminator     T7Te terminator: phage T7 early transcription terminator
   2386..544     -  rep_origin     ori (across the origin): high-copy-number ColE1/pMB1/pBR322/pUC origin of replication
