[The description below was written by a language model from this plasmid's Addgene catalogue record and pLannotate feature annotations shown in this document.]
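Description:
BB1_12_pGAP is a level-1 part plasmid ("backbone 1") from the GoldenPiCS toolkit, a Golden Gate-derived modular cloning system built for synthetic biology in the yeast Pichia pastoris. It is a small bacterial storage vector of about 2.4 kb, and the catalogued figures of a 1,936 bp backbone plus a 496 bp insert agree well with the 2,429 nt sequenced record. It replicates in E. coli from a high-copy ColE1/pUC-type origin and is selected with kanamycin. The KanR gene, an aph(3')-Ia aminoglycoside phosphotransferase, is driven by the cat promoter. The tonB and T7Te terminators flank this marker cassette, and a fragment of the T3Te terminator lies on the other side of the insert, so the functional units are insulated from transcriptional read-through. A short lacZα remnant is also annotated next to the cloning region. The plasmid carries no yeast origin or yeast-specific selection cassette, so it is not itself a Pichia expression vector despite the "bacterial expression" label in the catalogue.

The payload is the promoter of the P. pastoris glyceraldehyde-3-phosphate dehydrogenase gene (PGAP), a strong promoter generally used for constitutive, methanol-independent expression in this host. It was inserted through BpiI sites that were destroyed during cloning, and internal BsaI and BpiI sites were removed from the promoter so that it remains intact during type IIS assembly reactions. The "12" in the name presumably indicates the fusion-site position assigned to promoter parts, although the record does not say this. The plasmid is used as a sequence-verified promoter module to be combined with coding-sequence and terminator modules into expression units in higher-level GoldenPiCS backbones.
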