Addgene plasmid #98498: BB1_12_pGAP
Purpose: BB1 with insert: promoter PGAP
Depositing lab: Brigitte Gasser & Diethard Mattanovich & Michael Sauer. Depositing organization: Universitaet fur Bodenkultur Wien (BOKU-WIEN). Publication: GoldenPiCS: a Golden Gate-derived modular cloning system for applied synthetic biology in the yeast Pichia pastoris. Prielhofer R, Barrero JJ, Steuer S, Gassler T, Zahrl R, Baumann K, Sauer M, Mattanovich D, Gasser B, Marx H. BMC Syst Biol. 2017 Dec 8;11(1):123. doi: 10.1186/s12918-017-0492-3. PubMed 29221460.
Backbone
  Vector backbone: BB1
  Backbone size w/o insert (bp): 1936
  Vector type: Bacterial Expression
Growth in bacteria
  Bacterial resistance: Kanamycin, 50 μg/mL
  Growth temperature: 37°C
  Growth strain: DH10B
  Copy number: High Copy
Gene/Insert
  Gene/Insert name: GAP promoter
  Species: Pichia pastoris
  Insert size (bp): 496
  Mutation: Internal BsaI and BpiI sites removed from insert
  Cloning method: Restriction Enzyme; 5′ cloning site BpiI (destroyed during cloning); 3′ cloning site BpiI (destroyed during cloning)
  Sequencing primers: 5′ 5'-GTAAAACGACGGCCAGTT-3' (M13-Fwd); 3′ 5´-CAGGAAACAGCTATGAC-3' (M13-Rev)
Terms and licenses: Academic/Nonprofit Terms; Industry Terms: Not Available to Industry
How to cite: BB1_12_pGAP was a gift from Brigitte Gasser & Diethard Mattanovich & Michael Sauer (Addgene plasmid # 98498 ; http://n2t.net/addgene:98498 ; RRID:Addgene_98498)
